Addgene plasmid #161523: pYPQ262-ABE8e
Purpose: Gateway entry clone (attL1 & attR5) for CRISPR-zSpCas9 ABE8e mediated A-G base editing
Depositing lab: Yiping Qi. Depositing organization: University of Maryland, College Park. Publication: PAM-less plant genome editing using a CRISPR-SpRY toolbox. Ren Q, Sretenovic S, Liu S, Tang X, Huang L, He Y, Liu L, Guo Y, Zhong Z, Liu G, Cheng Y, Zheng X, Pan C, Yin D, Zhang Y, Li W, Qi L, Li C, Qi Y, Zhang Y. Nat Plants. 2021 Jan 4. pii: 10.1038/s41477-020-00827-4. doi: 10.1038/s41477-020-00827-4. PubMed 33398158.
Backbone
  Vector backbone: pYPQ166
  Total vector size (bp): 8414
  Vector type: Plant Expression, CRISPR ; Gateway compatible ABE8e-zSpCas9(D10A) entry clone
Growth in bacteria
  Bacterial resistance: Spectinomycin, 50 μg/mL
  Growth temperature: 37°C
  Growth strain: DH5alpha
  Copy number: High Copy
Gene/Insert
  Gene/Insert name: ABE8e-zSpCas9(D10A)
Terms and licenses: Academic/Nonprofit Terms; Industry Terms: Not Available to Industry
How to cite: pYPQ262-ABE8e was a gift from Yiping Qi (Addgene plasmid # 161523 ; http://n2t.net/addgene:161523 ; RRID:Addgene_161523)
