[The description below was written by a language model from this plasmid's Addgene catalogue record and pLannotate feature annotations shown in this document.]
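Description:
pYPQ262-ABE8e is an 8,414 bp Gateway entry clone built on the pYPQ166 backbone and intended for plant CRISPR adenine base editing. It is maintained in E. coli as a high-copy plasmid through a ColE1/pUC-type origin and selected with spectinomycin via the aadA (SmR) aminoglycoside adenylyltransferase gene. Short fragments annotated as a class 1 integron Pc promoter and a gentamicin acetyltransferase gene lie just upstream of it. Other backbone remnants include rrnB T1 and T2 terminators, small lacI and lacZα fragments, and a T7 promoter lying outside the Gateway cassette.

The payload sits between an attL1 site and an attR5 site, so an LR Clonase reaction can transfer it into a destination vector, an arrangement typical of multisite Gateway assembly with other entry modules. The insert, ABE8e-zSpCas9(D10A), is a fusion in which a TadA-derived adenosine deaminase domain (annotated by homology to E. coli tadA; ABE8e is an evolved, highly active TadA variant) lies upstream of a Streptococcus pyogenes Cas9 coding sequence carrying the D10A nickase mutation. A partial FLAG epitope match is annotated between the two. Guided by an sgRNA, the nickase positions the deaminase on the exposed DNA strand, where adenine is converted to inosine and ultimately read as guanine, giving A-to-G edits without a double-strand break.

The pea rbcS-E9 terminator follows the coding sequence and supplies polyadenylation in plants. No promoter is annotated within the cassette, and the record does not state which promoter drives expression; it is presumably supplied by the destination vector. The record also does not define the "z" prefix on zSpCas9. The clone belongs to a plant genome editing toolbox.
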