Features (pLannotate 1.2.2; 15 found; start..end, strand, type, name):
      1..100     +  protein_bind   attL1: mutant version of attL; recombination site for the Gateway® LR reaction LR Clonase™
    161..652     +  CDS            tadA: TADA_ECOLI - Also known as yfhC. Experimental evidence at protein level: Swiss-Prot protein existence level 1. Catalyzes the deamination of adenosine to inosine at the wobble position 34 of tRNA(Arg2). Essential for cell viability. From Escherichia coli (strain K12).
    803..822     +  CDS            2xFLAG (fragment): two tandem FLAG® epitope tags
    878..4978    +  CDS            cas9: CAS9_STRP1 - Also known as csn1 From Streptococcus pyogenes serotype M1.
   5036..5659    +  terminator     E9 terminator: terminator and polyadenylation signal from the pea rbcS-E9 gene
   5701..5824    +  protein_bind   attR5: mutant version of attR; recombination site for the Gateway® LR reaction LR Clonase™
   5842..5860    -  promoter       T7 promoter: promoter for bacteriophage T7 RNA polymerase
   6050..6073    +  promoter       Pc promoter (fragment): intI1 (promoter lies within the coding sequence); class 1 integron promoter
   6249..6305    +  CDS            GmR (fragment): gentamycin acetyltransferase; aacC1; confers resistance to gentamycin
   6312..7103    +  CDS            SmR: aminoglycoside adenylyltransferase (Murphy, 1985); aadA; confers resistance to spectinomycin and streptomycin
   7196..7784    +  rep_origin     ori: high-copy-number ColE1/pMB1/pBR322/pUC origin of replication
   7967..8059    +  CDS            lacI (fragment): lac repressor; lacI; The lac repressor binds to the lac operator to inhibit transcription in E. coli. This inhibition can be relieved by adding lactose or isopropyl-β-D-thiogalactopyranoside (IPTG).
   8114..8141    -  terminator     rrnB T2 terminator: transcription terminator T2 from the E. coli rrnB gene
   8273..8316    +  terminator     rrnB T1 terminator: Escherichia coli rrnB; transcription terminator T1 from the E. coli rrnB gene
   8363..8399    -  CDS            lacZα (fragment): LacZα fragment of β-galactosidase; lacZ fragment
>Addgene plasmid #161523 | pYPQ262-ABE8e | addgene full sequence | sequence record 325555 | Addgene NGS Result
CAAATAATGATTTTATTTTGACTGATAGTGACCTGTTCGTTGCAACAAATTGATGAGCAATGCTTTTTTA
TAATGCCAACTTTGTACAAAAAAGCAGGCTCCGATGAAACGGACAGCCGACGGAAGCGAGTTCGAGTCAC
CAAAGAAGAAGCGGAAAGTCTCTGAGGTGGAGTTTTCCCACGAGTACTGGATGAGACATGCCCTGACCCT
GGCCAAGAGGGCACGGGATGAGAGGGAGGTGCCTGTGGGAGCCGTGCTGGTGCTGAACAATAGAGTGATC
GGCGAGGGCTGGAACAGAGCCATCGGCCTGCACGACCCAACAGCCCATGCCGAAATTATGGCCCTGAGAC
AGGGCGGCCTGGTCATGCAGAACTACAGACTGATTGACGCCACCCTGTACGTGACATTCGAGCCTTGCGT
GATGTGCGCCGGCGCCATGATCCACTCTAGGATCGGCCGCGTGGTGTTTGGCGTGAGGAACTCAAAAAGA
GGCGCCGCAGGCTCCCTGATGAACGTGCTGAACTACCCCGGCATGAATCACCGCGTCGAAATTACCGAGG
GAATCCTGGCAGATGAATGTGCCGCCCTGCTGTGCGATTTCTATCGGATGCCTAGACAGGTGTTCAATGC
TCAGAAGAAGGCCCAGAGCTCCATCAACTCCGGAGGATCTAGCGGAGGCTCCTCTGGCTCTGAGACACCT
GGCACAAGCGAGAGCGCAACACCTGAAAGCAGCGGGGGCAGCAGCGGGGGGTCAACCATGGATTACAAGG
ACCACGACGGGGATTACAAGGACCACGACATTGATTACAAGGATGATGATGACAAGATGGCTCCGAAGAA
GAAGAGGAAGGTTGGCATCCACGGGGTGCCAGCTGCTGACAAGAAGTACTCGATCGGCCTCGCTATTGGG
ACTAACTCTGTTGGCTGGGCCGTGATCACCGACGAGTACAAGGTGCCCTCAAAGAAGTTCAAGGTCCTGG
GCAACACCGATCGGCATTCCATCAAGAAGAATCTCATTGGCGCTCTCCTGTTCGACAGCGGCGAGACGGC
TGAGGCTACGCGGCTCAAGCGCACCGCCCGCAGGCGGTACACGCGCAGGAAGAATCGCATCTGCTACCTG
CAGGAGATTTTCTCCAACGAGATGGCGAAGGTTGACGATTCTTTCTTCCACAGGCTGGAGGAGTCATTCC
TCGTGGAGGAGGATAAGAAGCACGAGCGGCATCCAATCTTCGGCAACATTGTCGACGAGGTTGCCTACCA
CGAGAAGTACCCTACGATCTACCATCTGCGGAAGAAGCTCGTGGACTCCACAGATAAGGCGGACCTCCGC
CTGATCTACCTCGCTCTGGCCCACATGATTAAGTTCAGGGGCCATTTCCTGATCGAGGGGGATCTCAACC
CGGACAATAGCGATGTTGACAAGCTGTTCATCCAGCTCGTGCAGACGTACAACCAGCTCTTCGAGGAGAA
CCCCATTAATGCGTCAGGCGTCGACGCGAAGGCTATCCTGTCCGCTAGGCTCTCGAAGTCTCGGCGCCTC
GAGAACCTGATCGCCCAGCTGCCGGGCGAGAAGAAGAACGGCCTGTTCGGGAATCTCATTGCGCTCAGCC
TGGGGCTCACGCCCAACTTCAAGTCGAATTTCGATCTCGCTGAGGACGCCAAGCTGCAGCTCTCCAAGGA
CACATACGACGATGACCTGGATAACCTCCTGGCCCAGATCGGCGATCAGTACGCGGACCTGTTCCTCGCT
GCCAAGAATCTGTCGGACGCCATCCTCCTGTCTGATATTCTCAGGGTGAACACCGAGATTACGAAGGCTC
CGCTCTCAGCCTCCATGATCAAGCGCTACGACGAGCACCATCAGGATCTGACCCTCCTGAAGGCGCTGGT
CAGGCAGCAGCTCCCCGAGAAGTACAAGGAGATCTTCTTCGATCAGTCGAAGAACGGCTACGCTGGGTAC
ATTGACGGCGGGGCCTCTCAGGAGGAGTTCTACAAGTTCATCAAGCCGATTCTGGAGAAGATGGACGGCA
CGGAGGAGCTGCTGGTGAAGCTCAATCGCGAGGACCTCCTGAGGAAGCAGCGGACATTCGATAACGGCAG
CATCCCACACCAGATTCATCTCGGGGAGCTGCACGCTATCCTGAGGAGGCAGGAGGACTTCTACCCTTTC
CTCAAGGATAACCGCGAGAAGATCGAGAAGATTCTGACTTTCAGGATCCCGTACTACGTCGGCCCACTCG
CTAGGGGCAACTCCCGCTTCGCTTGGATGACCCGCAAGTCAGAGGAGACGATCACGCCGTGGAACTTCGA
GGAGGTGGTCGACAAGGGCGCTAGCGCTCAGTCGTTCATCGAGAGGATGACGAATTTCGACAAGAACCTG
CCAAATGAGAAGGTGCTCCCTAAGCACTCGCTCCTGTACGAGTACTTCACAGTCTACAACGAGCTGACTA
AGGTGAAGTATGTGACCGAGGGCATGAGGAAGCCGGCTTTCCTGTCTGGGGAGCAGAAGAAGGCCATCGT
GGACCTCCTGTTCAAGACCAACCGGAAGGTCACGGTTAAGCAGCTCAAGGAGGACTACTTCAAGAAGATT
GAGTGCTTCGATTCGGTCGAGATCTCTGGCGTTGAGGACCGCTTCAACGCCTCCCTGGGGACCTACCACG
ATCTCCTGAAGATCATTAAGGATAAGGACTTCCTGGACAACGAGGAGAATGAGGATATCCTCGAGGACAT
TGTGCTGACACTCACTCTGTTCGAGGACCGGGAGATGATCGAGGAGCGCCTGAAGACTTACGCCCATCTC
TTCGATGACAAGGTCATGAAGCAGCTCAAGAGGAGGAGGTACACCGGCTGGGGGAGGCTGAGCAGGAAGC
TCATCAACGGCATTCGGGACAAGCAGTCCGGGAAGACGATCCTCGACTTCCTGAAGAGCGATGGCTTCGC
GAACCGCAATTTCATGCAGCTGATTCACGATGACAGCCTCACATTCAAGGAGGATATCCAGAAGGCTCAG
GTGAGCGGCCAGGGGGACTCGCTGCACGAGCATATCGCGAACCTCGCTGGCTCGCCAGCTATCAAGAAGG
GGATTCTGCAGACCGTGAAGGTTGTGGACGAGCTGGTGAAGGTCATGGGCAGGCACAAGCCTGAGAACAT
CGTCATTGAGATGGCCCGGGAGAATCAGACCACGCAGAAGGGCCAGAAGAACTCACGCGAGAGGATGAAG
AGGATCGAGGAGGGCATTAAGGAGCTGGGGTCCCAGATCCTCAAGGAGCACCCGGTGGAGAACACGCAGC
TGCAGAATGAGAAGCTCTACCTGTACTACCTCCAGAATGGCCGCGATATGTATGTGGACCAGGAGCTGGA
TATTAACAGGCTCAGCGATTACGACGTCGATCATATCGTTCCACAGTCATTCCTGAAGGATGACTCCATT
GACAACAAGGTCCTCACCAGGTCGGACAAGAACCGGGGCAAGTCTGATAATGTTCCTTCAGAGGAGGTCG
TTAAGAAGATGAAGAACTACTGGCGCCAGCTCCTGAATGCCAAGCTGATCACGCAGCGGAAGTTCGATAA
CCTCACAAAGGCTGAGAGGGGCGGGCTCTCTGAGCTGGACAAGGCGGGCTTCATCAAGAGGCAGCTGGTC
GAGACACGGCAGATCACTAAGCACGTTGCGCAGATTCTCGACTCACGGATGAACACTAAGTACGATGAGA
ATGACAAGCTGATCCGCGAGGTGAAGGTCATCACCCTGAAGTCAAAGCTCGTCTCCGACTTCAGGAAGGA
TTTCCAGTTCTACAAGGTTCGGGAGATCAACAATTACCACCATGCCCATGACGCGTACCTGAACGCGGTG
GTCGGCACAGCTCTGATCAAGAAGTACCCAAAGCTCGAGAGCGAGTTCGTGTACGGGGACTACAAGGTTT
ACGATGTGAGGAAGATGATCGCCAAGTCGGAGCAGGAGATTGGCAAGGCTACCGCCAAGTACTTCTTCTA
CTCTAACATTATGAATTTCTTCAAGACAGAGATCACTCTGGCCAATGGCGAGATCCGGAAGCGCCCCCTC
ATCGAGACGAACGGCGAGACGGGGGAGATCGTGTGGGACAAGGGCAGGGATTTCGCGACCGTCAGGAAGG
TTCTCTCCATGCCACAAGTGAATATCGTCAAGAAGACAGAGGTCCAGACTGGCGGGTTCTCTAAGGAGTC
AATTCTGCCTAAGCGGAACAGCGACAAGCTCATCGCCCGCAAGAAGGACTGGGATCCGAAGAAGTACGGC
GGGTTCGACAGCCCCACTGTGGCCTACTCGGTCCTGGTTGTGGCGAAGGTTGAGAAGGGCAAGTCCAAGA
AGCTCAAGAGCGTGAAGGAGCTGCTGGGGATCACGATTATGGAGCGCTCCAGCTTCGAGAAGAACCCGAT
CGATTTCCTGGAGGCGAAGGGCTACAAGGAGGTGAAGAAGGACCTGATCATTAAGCTCCCCAAGTACTCA
CTCTTCGAGCTGGAGAACGGCAGGAAGCGGATGCTGGCTTCCGCTGGCGAGCTGCAGAAGGGGAACGAGC
TGGCTCTGCCGTCCAAGTATGTGAACTTCCTCTACCTGGCCTCCCACTACGAGAAGCTCAAGGGCAGCCC
CGAGGACAACGAGCAGAAGCAGCTGTTCGTCGAGCAGCACAAGCATTACCTCGACGAGATCATTGAGCAG
ATTTCCGAGTTCTCCAAGCGCGTGATCCTGGCCGACGCGAATCTGGATAAGGTCCTCTCCGCGTACAACA
AGCACCGCGACAAGCCAATCAGGGAGCAGGCTGAGAATATCATTCATCTCTTCACCCTGACGAACCTCGG
CGCCCCTGCTGCTTTCAAGTACTTCGACACAACTATCGATCGCAAGAGGTACACAAGCACTAAGGAGGTC
CTGGACGCGACCCTCATCCACCAGTCGATTACCGGCCTCTACGAGACGCGCATCGACCTGTCTCAGCTCG
GGGGCGACAAGCGGCCAGCGGCGACGAAGAAGGCGGGGCAGGCGAAGAAGAAGAAGTGAGCTCAGAGCTT
TCGTTCGTATCATCGGTTTCGACAACGTTCGTCAAGTTCAATGCATCAGTTTCATTGCGCACACACCAGA
ATCCTACTGAGTTTGAGTATTATGGCATTGGGAAAACTGTTTTTCTTGTACCATTTGTTGTGCTTGTAAT
TTACTGTGTTTTTTATTCGGTTTTCGCTATCGAACTGTGAAATGGAAATGGATGGAGAAGAGTTAATGAA
TGATATGGTCCTTTTGTTCATTCTCAAATTAATATTATTTGTTTTTTCTCTTATTTGTTGTGTGTTGAAT
TTGAAATTATAAGAGATATGCAAACATTTTGTTTTGAGTAAAAATGTGTCAAATCGTGGCCTCTAATGAC
CGAAGTTAATATGAGGAGTAAAACACTTGTAGTTGTACCATTATGCTTATTCACTAGGCAACAAATATAT
TTTCAGACCTAGAAAAGCTGCAAATGTTACTGAATACAAGTATGTCCTCTTGTGTTTTAGACATTTATGA
ACTTTCCTTTATGTAATTTTCCAGAATCCTTGTCAGATTCTAATCATTGCTTTATAATTATAGTTATACT
CATGGATTTGTAGTTGAGTATGAAAATATTTTTTAATGCATTTTATGACTTGCCAATTGTTCCGGAACTC
TAGATAAGCTTACCGGAAAGGGCGAATTCGCAACTTTGTATACAAAAGTTGAACGAGAAACGTAAAATGA
TATAAATATCAATATATTAAATTAGATTTTGCATAAAAAACAGACTACATAATACTGTAAAACACAACAT
ATCCAGTCACTATGCCATCCAGCTGATATCCCCTATAGTGAGTCGTATTACATGGTCATAGCTGTTTCCT
GGCAGCTCTGGCCCGTGTCTCAAAATCTCTGATGTTACATTGCACAAGATAAAAATATATCATCATGCCT
CCTCTGGACCAGCCAGGACAGAAATGCCTCGACTTCGCTGCTACCCAAGGTTGCCGGGTGACGCACACCG
TGGAAACGGATGAAGGCACGAACCCAGTGGACATAAGCCTGTTCGGTTCGTAAGCTGTAATGCAAGTAGC
GTATGCGCTCACGCAACTGGTCCAGAACCTTGACCGAACGCAGCGGTGGTAACGGCGCAGTGGCGGTTTT
CATGGCTTGTTATGACTGTTTTTTTGGGGTACAGTCTATGCCTCGGGCATCCAAGCAGCAAGCGCGTTAC
GCCGTGGGTCGATGTTTGATGTTATGGAGCAGCAACGATGTTACGCAGCAGGGCAGTCGCCCTAAAACAA
AGTTAAACATTATGAGGGAAGCGGTGATCGCCGAAGTATCGACTCAACTATCAGAGGTAGTTGGCGTCAT
CGAGCGCCATCTCGAACCGACGTTGCTGGCCGTACATTTGTACGGCTCCGCAGTGGATGGCGGCCTGAAG
CCACACAGTGATATTGATTTGCTGGTTACGGTGACCGTAAGGCTTGATGAAACAACGCGGCGAGCTTTGA
TCAACGACCTTTTGGAAACTTCGGCTTCCCCTGGAGAGAGCGAGATTCTCCGCGCTGTAGAAGTCACCAT
TGTTGTGCACGACGACATCATTCCGTGGCGTTATCCAGCTAAGCGCGAACTGCAATTTGGAGAATGGCAG
CGCAATGACATTCTTGCAGGTATCTTCGAGCCAGCCACGATCGACATTGATCTGGCTATCTTGCTGACAA
AAGCAAGAGAACATAGCGTTGCCTTGGTAGGTCCAGCGGCGGAGGAACTCTTTGATCCGGTTCCTGAACA
GGATCTATTTGAGGCGCTAAATGAAACCTTAACGCTATGGAACTCGCCGCCCGACTGGGCTGGCGATGAG
CGAAATGTAGTGCTTACGTTGTCCCGCATTTGGTACAGCGCAGTAACCGGCAAAATCGCGCCGAAGGATG
TCGCTGCCGACTGGGCAATGGAGCGCCTGCCGGCCCAGTATCAGCCCGTCATACTTGAAGCTAGACAGGC
TTATCTTGGACAAGAAGAAGATCGCTTGGCCTCGCGCGCAGATCAGTTGGAAGAATTTGTCCACTACGTG
AAAGGCGAGATCACCAAGGTAGTCGGCAAATAACCCTCGAGCCACCCATGACCAAAATCCCTTAACGTGA
GTTACGCGTCGTTCCACTGAGCGTCAGACCCCGTAGAAAAGATCAAAGGATCTTCTTGAGATCCTTTTTT
TCTGCGCGTAATCTGCTGCTTGCAAACAAAAAAACCACCGCTACCAGCGGTGGTTTGTTTGCCGGATCAA
GAGCTACCAACTCTTTTTCCGAAGGTAACTGGCTTCAGCAGAGCGCAGATACCAAATACTGTTCTTCTAG
TGTAGCCGTAGTTAGGCCACCACTTCAAGAACTCTGTAGCACCGCCTACATACCTCGCTCTGCTAATCCT
GTTACCAGTGGCTGCTGCCAGTGGCGATAAGTCGTGTCTTACCGGGTTGGACTCAAGACGATAGTTACCG
GATAAGGCGCAGCGGTCGGGCTGAACGGGGGGTTCGTGCACACAGCCCAGCTTGGAGCGAACGACCTACA
CCGAACTGAGATACCTACAGCGTGAGCTATGAGAAAGCGCCACGCTTCCCGAAGGGAGAAAGGCGGACAG
GTATCCGGTAAGCGGCAGGGTCGGAACAGGAGAGCGCACGAGGGAGCTTCCAGGGGGAAACGCCTGGTAT
CTTTATAGTCCTGTCGGGTTTCGCCACCTCTGACTTGAGCGTCGATTTTTGTGATGCTCGTCAGGGGGGC
GGAGCCTATGGAAAAACGCCAGCAACGCGGCCTTTTTACGGTTCCTGGCCTTTTGCTGGCCTTTTGCTCA
CATGTTCTTTCCTGCGTTATCCCCTGATTCTGTGGATAACCGTATTACCGCCTTTGAGTGAGCTGATACC
GCTCGCCGCAGCCGAACGACCGAGCGCAGCGAGTCAGTGAGCGAGGAAGCGGAAGAGCGCCCAATACGCA
AACCGCCTCTCCCCGCGCGTTGGCCGATTCATTAATGCAGCTGGCACGACAGGTTTCCCGACTGGAAAGC
GGGCAGTGAGCGCAACGCAATTAATACGCGTACCGCGAGCCAGGAAGAGTTTGTAGAAACGCAAAAAGGC
CATCCGTCAGGATGGCCTTCTGCTTAGTTTGATGCCTGGCAGTTTATGGCGGGCGTCCTGCCCGCCACCC
TCCGGGCCGTTGCTTCACAACGTTCAAATCCGCTCCCGGCGGATTTGTCCTACTCAGGAGAGCGTTCACC
GACAAACAACAGATAAAACGAAAGGCCCAGTCTTCCGACTGAGCCTTTCGTTTTATTTGATGCCTGGCAG
TTCCCTACTCTCGCGTTAACGCTTGCATGGATGTTTTCCCAGTCACGACGTTGTAAAACGACGGCCAGTC
TTAAGCTCGGGCCC
